# Supplementary material for: The active zone protein Clarinet regulates synaptic sorting of ATG-9 and presynaptic autophagy
Source: PLoS Biol. 2023 Apr 13;21(4):e3002030. doi: 10.1371/journal.pbio.3002030 (PMC10101500; doi:10.1371/journal.pbio.3002030)
Supplement: S5 Plasmids — (STR) [file pbio.3002030.s016.str]

LOCUS       _DACR3534               5790 bp ds-DNA     circular     13-MAR-2023
COMMENT     
COMMENT     ApEinfo:methylated:1
FEATURES             Location/Qualifiers
     misc_feature    join(16..51,966..988)
                     /dnas_title="MCS I"
                     /note="MCS I"
                     /locus_tag="MCS I"
                     /label="MCS I"
                     /ApEinfo_label="MCS I"
                     /ApEinfo_fwdcolor="#7eff74"
                     /ApEinfo_revcolor="#7eff74"
                     /ApEinfo_graphicformat="arrow_data {{0 1 2 0 0 -1} {} 0}
                     width 5 offset 0"
     misc_difference 460..460
                     /note="Mutation introduced by PCR.  Should be T"
                     /locus_tag="Mutation introduced by PCR.  Should be T"
                     /label="Mutation introduced by PCR.  Should be T"
                     /ApEinfo_label="Mutation introduced by PCR.  Should be T"
                     /ApEinfo_fwdcolor="pink"
                     /ApEinfo_revcolor="pink"
                     /ApEinfo_graphicformat="arrow_data {{0 1 2 0 0 -1} {} 0}
                     width 5 offset 0"
     exon            378..628
                     /note="ttx-3 Exon 2"
                     /locus_tag="ttx-3 Exon 2"
                     /label="ttx-3 Exon 2"
                     /ApEinfo_label="ttx-3 Exon 2"
                     /ApEinfo_fwdcolor="#c83a90"
                     /ApEinfo_revcolor="#c83a90"
                     /ApEinfo_graphicformat="arrow_data {{0 1 2 0 0 -1} {} 0}
                     width 5 offset 0"
     intron          133..377
                     /note="ttx-3 Intron 1 (3' fragment)"
                     /locus_tag="ttx-3 Intron 1 (3' fragment)"
                     /label="ttx-3 Intron 1 (3' fragment)"
                     /ApEinfo_label="ttx-3 Intron 1 (3' fragment)"
                     /ApEinfo_fwdcolor="#eb606c"
                     /ApEinfo_revcolor="#eb606c"
                     /ApEinfo_graphicformat="arrow_data {{0 1 2 0 0 -1} {} 0}
                     width 5 offset 0"
     promoter        133..965
                     /note="ttx-3 bashed promoter G"
                     /locus_tag="ttx-3 bashed promoter G"
                     /label="ttx-3 bashed promoter G"
                     /ApEinfo_label="ttx-3 bashed promoter G"
                     /ApEinfo_fwdcolor="#346ee0"
                     /ApEinfo_revcolor="#346ee0"
                     /ApEinfo_graphicformat="arrow_data {{0 1 2 0 0 -1} {} 0}
                     width 5 offset 0"
     misc_difference 52..132
                     /note="From Fire vectors, cloned in with ttx-3"
                     /locus_tag="From Fire vectors, cloned in with ttx-3"
                     /label="From Fire vectors, cloned in with ttx-3"
                     /ApEinfo_label="From Fire vectors, cloned in with ttx-3"
                     /ApEinfo_fwdcolor="pink"
                     /ApEinfo_revcolor="pink"
                     /ApEinfo_graphicformat="arrow_data {{0 1 2 0 0 -1} {} 0}
                     width 5 offset 0"
     intron          629..871
                     /note="ttx-3 Intron 2"
                     /locus_tag="ttx-3 Intron 2"
                     /label="ttx-3 Intron 2"
                     /ApEinfo_label="ttx-3 Intron 2"
                     /ApEinfo_fwdcolor="#eb606c"
                     /ApEinfo_revcolor="#eb606c"
                     /ApEinfo_graphicformat="arrow_data {{0 1 2 0 0 -1} {} 0}
                     width 5 offset 0"
     exon            872..965
                     /note="ttx-3 Exon 3"
                     /locus_tag="ttx-3 Exon 3"
                     /label="ttx-3 Exon 3"
                     /ApEinfo_label="ttx-3 Exon 3"
                     /ApEinfo_fwdcolor="#c83a90"
                     /ApEinfo_revcolor="#c83a90"
                     /ApEinfo_graphicformat="arrow_data {{0 1 2 0 0 -1} {} 0}
                     width 5 offset 0"
     CDS             2376..2378
                     /dnas_title="GFP"
                     /vntifkey=4
                     /note="9 bp differences from Fire GFp"
                     /locus_tag="GFP"
                     /label="GFP"
                     /ApEinfo_label="GFP"
                     /ApEinfo_fwdcolor="#e9d024"
                     /ApEinfo_revcolor="#e9d024"
                     /ApEinfo_graphicformat="arrow_data {{0 1 2 0 0 -1} {} 0}
                     width 5 offset 0"
     3'UTR           2515..3250
                     /dnas_title="unc-54 3' UTR"
                     /vntifkey=50
                     /locus_tag="unc-54 3' UTR"
                     /label="unc-54 3' UTR"
                     /ApEinfo_label="unc-54 3' UTR"
                     /ApEinfo_fwdcolor="#f76ca1"
                     /ApEinfo_revcolor="#008040"
                     /ApEinfo_graphicformat="arrow_data {{0 1 2 0 0 -1} {} 0}
                     width 5 offset 0"
     CDS             3723..4583
                     /note="AMP-R"
                     /locus_tag="AMP-R"
                     /label="AMP-R"
                     /ApEinfo_label="AMP-R"
                     /ApEinfo_fwdcolor="#e9d024"
                     /ApEinfo_revcolor="#e9d024"
                     /ApEinfo_graphicformat="arrow_data {{0 1 2 0 0 -1} {} 0}
                     width 5 offset 0"
     rep_origin      5524..5790
                     /note=""
                     /locus_tag=""
                     /label=""
                     /ApEinfo_label=""
                     /ApEinfo_fwdcolor="#999999"
                     /ApEinfo_revcolor="#999999"
                     /ApEinfo_graphicformat="arrow_data {{0 1 2 0 0 -1} {} 0}
                     width 5 offset 0"
     misc_feature    1071..2375
                     /locus_tag="AP2"
                     /label="AP2"
                     /ApEinfo_label="AP2"
                     /ApEinfo_fwdcolor="#fdcc65"
                     /ApEinfo_revcolor="green"
                     /ApEinfo_graphicformat="arrow_data {{0 1 2 0 0 -1} {} 0}
                     width 5 offset 0"
     misc_feature    903..928
                     /locus_tag="mcsI seq primer"
                     /label="mcsI seq primer"
                     /ApEinfo_label="mcsI seq primer"
                     /ApEinfo_fwdcolor="cyan"
                     /ApEinfo_revcolor="green"
                     /ApEinfo_graphicformat="arrow_data {{0 1 2 0 0 -1} {} 0}
                     width 5 offset 0"
ORIGIN
        1 atgaccatga ttacgccaag cttgcatgcg cggccgcact gactgggccg gCCTCTCATT
       61 TAAATTTTCA GAGCTTAAAA ATGGCTGAAA TCACTCACAA CGATGGATAC GCTAACAACT
      121 TGGAAATGAA ATAAGCTTTT TTGAAACGAT CTTTGTTATC AATGATGTGT CATAAAAACA
      181 CATGTTTTCC AGTTCAATAG TGAACACGTA AAAACCAGAA GAATGTTTGA TTTGGAAGAC
      241 GTAGCAGTAT TTTTTTGAAA ACATTTTTTT TAATGAAATA ATTTAATATA TTAAAATTGT
      301 GTTTTTTTTA TGACCCGATT ATATCACTTA TCTATTCAGA CGTTGTTAAA TTTTCCCTAA
      361 ACTTTTTTTT ACTTCAGACA ATTGCTGCTG ATGCTTACCA ACTCTTCCTC AAAGGAGACT
      421 ATTGCCACCC ATGTTGTTAC AAACTCGGTG CCTTCTGCAC TCCAGTTTGA TTGGAGCTCA
      481 CATTTCAAAG AAGAATATGA TTTGGTGGAA AAGTTGAACT CCCCGCAATA TACCAACTTA
      541 ACGTCCATAT CCCCTTCCTC ATCAACTGAT TCCAACAACT TAATTCTACG GCAAATTCAG
      601 ATACCGAAGA TTGAGCCGGC ACTTTTGAGT GAGCATCTAT TACAGCGATT TTCTCTAATT
      661 TAACCCGAAA TTATAACCTG TTTTTTTTTC GAAAATGACT CATTTTTCTC GAATACAGAG
      721 TTGAGAATAA AAATAGCAAG GTCGTGTATT TTATCATGTC GCTATTTTTC TTAACGAAGC
      781 CAATAACAAT GCCACTTATT TCAAGTCTTG AGAAACAAAT TATTTGACGA AAATGTTTTT
      841 TTTTCAAAGA TTTACTGCTT TAACTTTACA GATCAGTGTT GTCTCTGCAC ATTTGCAATT
      901 GTCGATAAAG AAATCAGTGT TGTTGACGGA AAATATTATC ATAATAATTG TCTTCGGTGT
      961 CAAATgggcg cgcctctaga ggatccccgg gattggccaa aggacccaaa ggtatgtttc
     1021 gaatgatact aacataacat agaacatttt caggaggacc cttggctagc NNNNNNNNNN
     1081 NNNNNNNNNN NNNNNNNNNN NNNNNNNNNN NNNNNNNNNN NNNNNNNNNN NNNNNNNNNN
     1141 NNNNNNNNNN NNNNNNNNNN NNNNNNNNNN NNNNNNNNNN NNNNNNNNNN NNNNNNNNNN
     1201 NNNNNNNNNN NNNNNNNNNN NNNNNNNNNN NNNNNNNNNN NNNNNNNNNN NNNNNNNNNN
     1261 NNNNNNNNNN NNNNNNNNNN NNNNNNNNNN NNNNNNNNNN NNNNNNNNNN NNNNNNNNNN
     1321 NNNNNNNNNN NNNNNNNNNN NNNNNNNNNN NNNNNNNNNN NNNNNNNNNN NNNNNNNNNN
     1381 NNNNNNNNNN NNNNNNNNNN NNNNNNNNNN NNNNNNNNNN NNNNNNNNNN NNNNNNNNNN
     1441 NNNNNNNNNN NNNNNNNNNN NNNNNNNNNN NNNNNNNNNN NNNNNNNNNN NNNNNNNNNN
     1501 NNNNNNNNNN NNNNNNNNNN NNNNNNNNNN NNNNNNNNNN NNNNNNNNNN NNNNNNNNNN
     1561 NNNNNNNNNN NNNNNNNNNN NNNNNNNNNN NNNNNNNNNN NNNNNNNNNN NNNNNNNNNN
     1621 NNNNNNNNNN NNNNNNNNNN NNNNNNNNNN NNNNNNNNNN NNNNNNNNNN NNNNNNNNNN
     1681 NNNNNNNNNN NNNNNNNNNN NNNNNNNNNN NNNNNNNNNN NNNNNNNNNN NNNNNNNNNN
     1741 NNNNNNNNNN NNNNNNNNNN NNNNNNNNNN NNNNNNNNNN NNNNNNNNNN NNNNNNNNNN
     1801 NNNNNNNNNN NNNNNNNNNN NNNNNNNNNN NNNNNNNNNN NNNNNNNNNN NNNNNNNNNN
     1861 NNNNNNNNNN NNNNNNNNNN NNNNNNNNNN NNNNNNNNNN NNNNNNNNNN NNNNNNNNNN
     1921 NNNNNNNNNN NNNNNNNNNN NNNNNNNNNN NNNNNNNNNN NNNNNNNNNN NNNNNNNNNN
     1981 NNNNNNNNNN NNNNNNNNNN NNNNNNNNNN NNNNNNNNNN NNNNNNNNNN NNNNNNNNNN
     2041 NNNNNNNNNN NNNNNNNNNN NNNNNNNNNN NNNNNNNNNN NNNNNNNNNN NNNNNNNNNN
     2101 NNNNNNNNNN NNNNNNNNNN NNNNNNNNNN NNNNNNNNNN NNNNNNNNNN NNNNNNNNNN
     2161 NNNNNNNNNN NNNNNNNNNN NNNNNNNNNN NNNNNNNNNN NNNNNNNNNN NNNNNNNNNN
     2221 NNNNNNNNNN NNNNNNNNNN NNNNNNNNNN NNNNNNNNNN NNNNNNNNNN NNNNNNNNNN
     2281 NNNNNNNNNN NNNNNNNNNN NNNNNNNNNN NNNNNNNNNN NNNNNNNNNN NNNNNNNNNN
     2341 NNNNNNNNNN NNNNNNNNNN NNNNNNNNNN NNNNNtagca ttcgtagaat tccaactgag
     2401 cgccggtcgc taccattacc aacttgtctg gtgtcaaaaa taataggggc cgctgtcatc
     2461 agagtaagtt taaactgagt tctactaact aacgagtaat atttaaattt tcagcatctc
     2521 gcgcccgtgc ctctgacttc taagtccaat tactcttcaa catccctaca tgctctttct
     2581 ccctgtgctc ccacccccta tttttgttat tatcaaaaaa acttcttctt aatttctttg
     2641 ttttttagct tcttttaagt cacctctaac aatgaaattg tgtagattca aaaatagaat
     2701 taattcgtaa taaaaagtcg aaaaaaattg tgctccctcc ccccattaat aataattcta
     2761 tcccaaaatc tacacaatgt tctgtgtaca cttcttatgt tttttttact tctgataaat
     2821 tttttttgaa acatcataga aaaaaccgca cacaaaatac cttatcatat gttacgtttc
     2881 agtttatgac cgcaattttt atttcttcgc acgtctgggc ctctcatgac gtcaaatcat
     2941 gctcatcgtg aaaaagtttt ggagtatttt tggaattttt caatcaagtg aaagtttatg
     3001 aaattaattt tcctgctttt gctttttggg ggtttcccct attgtttgtc aagagtttcg
     3061 aggacggcgt ttttcttgct aaaatcacaa gtattgatga gcacgatgca agaaagatcg
     3121 gaagaaggtt tgggtttgag gctcagtgga aggtgagtag aagttgataa tttgaaagtg
     3181 gagtagtgtc tatggggttt ttgccttaaa tgacagaata cattcccaat ataccaaaca
     3241 taactgtttc ctactagtcg gccgtacggg ccctttcgtc tcgcgcgttt cggtgatgac
     3301 ggtgaaaacc tctgacacat gcagctcccg gagacggtca cagcttgtct gtaagcggat
     3361 gccgggagca gacaagcccg tcagggcgcg tcagcgggtg ttggcgggtg tcggggctgg
     3421 cttaactatg cggcatcaga gcagattgta ctgagagtgc accatatgcg gtgtgaaata
     3481 ccgcacagat gcgtaaggag aaaataccgc atcaggcggc cttaattaag ggcctcgtga
     3541 tacgcctatt tttataggtt aatgtcatga taataatggt ttcttagacg tcaggtggca
     3601 cttttcgggg aaatgtgcgc ggaaccccta tttgtttatt tttctaaata cattcaaata
     3661 tgtatccgct catgagacaa taaccctgat aaatgcttca ataatattga aaaaggaaga
     3721 gtatgagtat tcaacatttc cgtgtcgccc ttattccctt ttttgcggca ttttgccttc
     3781 ctgtttttgc tcacccagaa acgctggtga aagtaaaaga tgctgaagat cagttgggtg
     3841 cacgagtggg ttacatcgaa ctggatctca acagcggtaa gatccttgag agttttcgcc
     3901 ccgaagaacg ttttccaatg atgagcactt ttaaagttct gctatgtggc gcggtattat
     3961 cccgtattga cgccgggcaa gagcaactcg gtcgccgcat acactattct cagaatgact
     4021 tggttgagta ctcaccagtc acagaaaagc atcttacgga tggcatgaca gtaagagaat
     4081 tatgcagtgc tgccataacc atgagtgata acactgcggc caacttactt ctgacaacga
     4141 tcggaggacc gaaggagcta accgcttttt tgcacaacat gggggatcat gtaactcgcc
     4201 ttgatcgttg ggaaccggag ctgaatgaag ccataccaaa cgacgagcgt gacaccacga
     4261 tgcctgtagc aatggcaaca acgttgcgca aactattaac tggcgaacta cttactctag
     4321 cttcccggca acaattaata gactggatgg aggcggataa agttgcagga ccacttctgc
     4381 gctcggccct tccggctggc tggtttattg ctgataaatc tggagccggt gagcgtgggt
     4441 ctcgcggtat cattgcagca ctggggccag atggtaagcc ctcccgtatc gtagttatct
     4501 acacgacggg gagtcaggca actatggatg aacgaaatag acagatcgct gagataggtg
     4561 cctcactgat taagcattgg taactgtcag accaagttta ctcatatata ctttagattg
     4621 atttaaaact tcatttttaa tttaaaagga tctaggtgaa gatccttttt gataatctca
     4681 tgaccaaaat cccttaacgt gagttttcgt tccactgagc gtcagacccc gtagaaaaga
     4741 tcaaaggatc ttcttgagat cctttttttc tgcgcgtaat ctgctgcttg caaacaaaaa
     4801 aaccaccgct accagcggtg gtttgtttgc cggatcaaga gctaccaact ctttttccga
     4861 aggtaactgg cttcagcaga gcgcagatac caaatactgt ccttctagtg tagccgtagt
     4921 taggccacca cttcaagaac tctgtagcac cgcctacata cctcgctctg ctaatcctgt
     4981 taccagtggc tgctgccagt ggcgataagt cgtgtcttac cgggttggac tcaagacgat
     5041 agttaccgga taaggcgcag cggtcgggct gaacgggggg ttcgtgcaca cagcccagct
     5101 tggagcgaac gacctacacc gaactgagat acctacagcg tgagcattga gaaagcgcca
     5161 cgcttcccga agggagaaag gcggacaggt atccggtaag cggcagggtc ggaacaggag
     5221 agcgcacgag ggagcttcca gggggaaacg cctggtatct ttatagtcct gtcgggtttc
     5281 gccacctctg acttgagcgt cgatttttgt gatgctcgtc aggggggcgg agcctatgga
     5341 aaaacgccag caacgcggcc tttttacggt tcctggcctt ttgctggcct tttgctcaca
     5401 tgttctttcc tgcgttatcc cctgattctg tggataaccg tattaccgcc tttgagtgag
     5461 ctgataccgc tcgccgcagc cgaacgaccg agcgcagcga gtcagtgagc gaggaagcgg
     5521 aagagcgccc aatacgcaaa ccgcctctcc ccgcgcgttg gccgattcat taatgcagct
     5581 ggcacgacag gtttcccgac tggaaagcgg gcagtgagcg caacgcaatt aatgtgagtt
     5641 agctcactca ttaggcaccc caggctttac actttatgct tccggctcgt atgttgtgtg
     5701 gaattgtgag cggataacaa tttcacacag gaaacagctg ggggtggggg gggggttggg
     5761 ggtggggtgt tgttggggtg tgttttgtgt   
//
